>Addgene plasmid #115357 | pFL-SV40-p38 β/MAPK11 5'-UTR | addgene full sequence | sequence record 222005 | Addgene NGS Result
AGATCTGCGCAGCACCATGGCCTGAAATAACCTCTGAAAGAGGAACTTGGTTAGGTACCTTCTGAGGCGG
AAAGAACCAGCTGTGGAATGTGTGTCAGTTAGGGTGTGGAAAGTCCCCAGGCTCCCCAGCAGGCAGAAGT
ATGCAAAGCATGCATCTCAATTAGTCAGCAACCAGGTGTGGAAAGTCCCCAGGCTCCCCAGCAGGCAGAA
GTATGCAAAGCATGCATCTCAATTAGTCAGCAACCATAGTCCCGCCCCTAACTCCGCCCATCCCGCCCCT
AACTCCGCCCAGTTCCGCCCATTCTCCGCCCCATGGCTGACTAATTTTTTTTATTTATGCAGAGGCCGAG
GCCGCCTCGGCCTCTGAGCTATTCCAGAAGTAGTGAGGAGGCTTTTTTGGAGGCCTAGGCTTTTGCAAAA
AGCTTCGCCGCCTCCGCCGCCCTCCGCTCCGCTCGGCTCGGGCTCGGCTCGGGCGCGGGCGCGGGGCGCG
GGGCTGGGCCCGGGCGGAGCGGCGGCTGCTCCGGACAAGCTTGGCATTCCGGTACTGTTGGTAAAGCCAC
CATGGAAGACGCCAAAAACATAAAGAAAGGCCCGGCGCCATTCTATCCGCTGGAAGATGGAACCGCTGGA
GAGCAACTGCATAAGGCTATGAAGAGATACGCCCTGGTTCCTGGAACAATTGCTTTTACAGATGCACATA
TCGAGGTGGACATCACTTACGCTGAGTACTTCGAAATGTCCGTTCGGTTGGCAGAAGCTATGAAACGATA
TGGGCTGAATACAAATCACAGAATCGTCGTATGCAGTGAAAACTCTCTTCAATTCTTTATGCCGGTGTTG
GGCGCGTTATTTATCGGAGTTGCAGTTGCGCCCGCGAACGACATTTATAATGAACGTGAATTGCTCAACA
GTATGGGCATTTCGCAGCCTACCGTGGTGTTCGTTTCCAAAAAGGGGTTGCAAAAAATTTTGAACGTGCA
AAAAAAGCTCCCAATCATCCAAAAAATTATTATCATGGATTCTAAAACGGATTACCAGGGATTTCAGTCG
ATGTACACGTTCGTCACATCTCATCTACCTCCCGGTTTTAATGAATACGATTTTGTGCCAGAGTCCTTCG
ATAGGGACAAGACAATTGCACTGATCATGAACTCCTCTGGATCTACTGGTCTGCCTAAAGGTGTCGCTCT
GCCTCATAGAACTGCCTGCGTGAGATTCTCGCATGCCAGAGATCCTATTTTTGGCAATCAAATCATTCCG
GATACTGCGATTTTAAGTGTTGTTCCATTCCATCACGGTTTTGGAATGTTTACTACACTCGGATATTTGA
TATGTGGATTTCGAGTCGTCTTAATGTATAGATTTGAAGAAGAGCTGTTTCTGAGGAGCCTTCAGGATTA
CAAGATTCAAAGTGCGCTGCTGGTGCCAACCCTATTCTCCTTCTTCGCCAAAAGCACTCTGATTGACAAA
TACGATTTATCTAATTTACACGAAATTGCTTCTGGTGGCGCTCCCCTCTCTAAGGAAGTCGGGGAAGCGG
TTGCCAAGAGGTTCCATCTGCCAGGTATCAGGCAAGGATATGGGCTCACTGAGACTACATCAGCTATTCT
GATTACACCCGAGGGGGATGATAAACCGGGCGCGGTCGGTAAAGTTGTTCCATTTTTTGAAGCGAAGGTT
GTGGATCTGGATACCGGGAAAACGCTGGGCGTTAATCAAAGAGGCGAACTGTGTGTGAGAGGTCCTATGA
TTATGTCCGGTTATGTAAACAATCCGGAAGCGACCAACGCCTTGATTGACAAGGATGGATGGCTACATTC
TGGAGACATAGCTTACTGGGACGAAGACGAACACTTCTTCATCGTTGACCGCCTGAAGTCTCTGATTAAG
TACAAAGGCTATCAGGTGGCTCCCGCTGAATTGGAATCCATCTTGCTCCAACACCCCAACATCTTCGACG
CAGGTGTCGCAGGTCTTCCCGACGATGACGCCGGTGAACTTCCCGCCGCCGTTGTTGTTTTGGAGCACGG
AAAGACGATGACGGAAAAAGAGATCGTGGATTACGTCGCCAGTCAAGTAACAACCGCGAAAAAGTTGCGC
GGAGGAGTTGTGTTTGTGGACGAAGTACCGAAAGGTCTTACCGGAAAACTCGACGCAAGAAAAATCAGAG
AGATCCTCATAAAGGCCAAGAAGGGCGGAAAGATCGCCGTGTAATTCTAGAGCGGCCGCTTCGAGCAGAC
ATGATAAGATACATTGATGAGTTTGGACAAACCACAACTAGAATGCAGTGAAAAAAATGCTTTATTTGTG
AAATTTGTGATGCTATTGCTTTATTTGTAACCATTATAAGCTGCAATAAACAAGTTAACAACAACAATTG
CATTCATTTTATGTTTCAGGTTCAGGGGGAGGTGTGGGAGGTTTTTTAAAGCAAGTAAAACCTCTACAAA
TGTGGTAAAATCGATAAGGATCCAGGTGGCACTTTTCGGGGAAATGTGCGCGGAACCCCTATTTGTTTAT
TTTTCTAAATACATTCAAATATGTATCCGCTCATGAGACAATAACCCTGATAAATGCTTCAATAATATTG
AAAAAGGAAGAGTATGAGTATTCAACATTTCCGTGTCGCCCTTATTCCCTTTTTTGCGGCATTTTGCCTT
CCTGTTTTTGCTCACCCAGAAACGCTGGTGAAAGTAAAAGATGCTGAAGATCAGTTGGGTGCACGAGTGG
GTTACATCGAACTGGATCTCAACAGCGGTAAGATCCTTGAGAGTTTTCGCCCCGAAGAACGTTTTCCAAT
GATGAGCACTTTTAAAGTTCTGCTATGTGGCGCGGTATTATCCCGTATTGACGCCGGGCAAGAGCAACTC
GGTCGCCGCATACACTATTCTCAGAATGACTTGGTTGAGTACTCACCAGTCACAGAAAAGCATCTTACGG
ATGGCATGACAGTAAGAGAATTATGCAGTGCTGCCATAACCATGAGTGATAACACTGCGGCCAACTTACT
TCTGACAACGATCGGAGGACCGAAGGAGCTAACCGCTTTTTTGCACAACATGGGGGATCATGTAACTCGC
CTTGATCGTTGGGAACCGGAGCTGAATGAAGCCATACCAAACGACGAGCGTGACACCACGATGCCTGTAG
CAATGGCAACAACGTTGCGCAAACTATTAACTGGCGAACTACTTACTCTAGCTTCCCGGCAACAATTAAT
AGACTGGATGGAGGCGGATAAAGTTGCAGGACCACTTCTGCGCTCGGCCCTTCCGGCTGGCTGGTTTATT
GCTGATAAATCTGGAGCCGGTGAGCGTGGGTCTCGCGGTATCATTGCAGCACTGGGGCCAGATGGTAAGC
CCTCCCGTATCGTAGTTATCTACACGACGGGGAGTCAGGCAACTATGGATGAACGAAATAGACAGATCGC
TGAGATAGGTGCCTCACTGATTAAGCATTGGTAACTGTCAGACCAAGTTTACTCATATATACTTTAGATT
GATTTAAAACTTCATTTTTAATTTAAAAGGATCTAGGTGAAGATCCTTTTTGATAATCTCATGACCAAAA
TCCCTTAACGTGAGTTTTCGTTCCACTGAGCGTCAGACCCCGTAGAAAAGATCAAAGGATCTTCTTGAGA
TCCTTTTTTTCTGCGCGTAATCTGCTGCTTGCAAACAAAAAAACCACCGCTACCAGCGGTGGTTTGTTTG
CCGGATCAAGAGCTACCAACTCTTTTTCCGAAGGTAACTGGCTTCAGCAGAGCGCAGATACCAAATACTG
TTCTTCTAGTGTAGCCGTAGTTAGGCCACCACTTCAAGAACTCTGTAGCACCGCCTACATACCTCGCTCT
GCTAATCCTGTTACCAGTGGCTGCTGCCAGTGGCGATAAGTCGTGTCTTACCGGGTTGGACTCAAGACGA
TAGTTACCGGATAAGGCGCAGCGGTCGGGCTGAACGGGGGGTTCGTGCACACAGCCCAGCTTGGAGCGAA
CGACCTACACCGAACTGAGATACCTACAGCGTGAGCTATGAGAAAGCGCCACGCTTCCCGAAGGGAGAAA
GGCGGACAGGTATCCGGTAAGCGGCAGGGTCGGAACAGGAGAGCGCACGAGGGAGCTTCCAGGGGGAAAC
GCCTGGTATCTTTATAGTCCTGTCGGGTTTCGCCACCTCTGACTTGAGCGTCGATTTTTGTGATGCTCGT
CAGGGGGGCGGAGCCTATGGAAAAACGCCAGCAACGCGGCCTTTTTACGGTTCCTGGCCTTTTGCTGGCC
TTTTGCTCACATGGCTCGAC
Features (pLannotate 1.2.2; 7 found; start..end, strand, type, name):
     62..419     +  promoter       SV40 promoter: SV40 enhancer and early promoter
    562..2214    +  CDS            luciferase: firefly luciferase; luc+; enhanced luc+ version of the luciferase gene
   2245..2366    -  polyA_signal   SV40 poly(A) signal: SV40 polyadenylation signal
   2389..2457    -  CDS            large T antigen (fragment): large T antigen from SV40 (simian virus 40)
   2499..2603    +  promoter       AmpR promoter: bla
   2604..3464    +  CDS            AmpR: β-lactamase; bla; confers resistance to ampicillin, carbenicillin, and related antibiotics
   3635..4223    +  rep_origin     ori: high-copy-number ColE1/pMB1/pBR322/pUC origin of replication
