[The description below was written by a language model from this plasmid's Addgene catalogue record and pLannotate feature annotations shown in this document.]
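Description:
pFL-SV40-p38 β/MAPK11 5'-UTR is a 4,290 bp mammalian expression reporter plasmid built on the pFL-SV40 backbone. It is designed to measure how the 5' untranslated region of human p38 β (MAPK11) mRNA influences translation. It is propagated in E. coli through a high-copy ColE1/pUC-type origin of replication. Selection uses ampicillin resistance conferred by a β-lactamase gene driven by its own bla promoter. No mammalian selection marker is annotated, which is consistent with use in transient transfection assays.

The reporter cassette is driven by the SV40 enhancer and early promoter, followed by the firefly luciferase coding sequence (the enhanced luc+ version) and an SV40 polyadenylation signal. A short fragment of the SV40 large T antigen coding region is annotated next to the poly(A) signal and is most likely a remnant carried along with it rather than a functional element. The 101 bp MAPK11 5'-UTR insert is not itself annotated in the feature table. However, the unannotated gap between the end of the SV40 promoter and the start of the luciferase open reading frame is where such an insert would be expected to sit, so that transcripts carry the MAPK11 leader upstream of the luciferase start codon.

Because transcription comes from a constitutive viral promoter, differences in luciferase activity compared with other 5'-UTR reporters or control constructs can be attributed mainly to the leader's effects on translation efficiency. The associated publication concerns the RNA helicase DDX3 in translational control of inflammation, which suggests the plasmid was used to test whether translation of MAPK11 mRNA depends on DDX3 through its 5'-UTR.
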