Addgene plasmid #115357: pFL-SV40-p38 β/MAPK11 5'-UTR
Purpose: firefly luciferase (Fluc) reporter containing the 5’-UTR of p38 β/MAPK11 mRNA
Depositing lab: Ming-Chih Lai. Depositing organization: Chang Gung University. Publication: DDX3 Participates in Translational Control of Inflammation Induced by Infections and Injuries. Ku YC, Lai MH, Lo CC, Cheng YC, Qiu JT, Tarn WY, Lai MC. Mol Cell Biol. 2018 Dec 11;39(1). pii: MCB.00285-18. doi: 10.1128/MCB.00285-18. Print 2019 Jan 1. PubMed 30373933.
Backbone
  Vector backbone: pFL-SV40
  Total vector size (bp): 4290
  Vector type: Mammalian Expression, Luciferase
Growth in bacteria
  Bacterial resistance: Ampicillin, 100 μg/mL
  Growth temperature: 37°C
  Growth strain: DH5alpha
  Copy number: Unknown
Gene/Insert
  Gene/Insert name: p38 β/MAPK11 5'-UTR
  Species: H. sapiens (human)
  Insert size (bp): 101
  Entrez Gene: MAPK11 (a.k.a. P38B, P38BETA2, PRKM11, SAPK2, SAPK2B, p38-2, p38Beta)
Terms and licenses: Academic/Nonprofit Terms; Industry Terms: Not Available to Industry
How to cite: pFL-SV40-p38 β/MAPK11 5'-UTR was a gift from Ming-Chih Lai (Addgene plasmid # 115357 ; http://n2t.net/addgene:115357 ; RRID:Addgene_115357)
